>Addgene plasmid #157696 | pcDNA5-FRT-TO-Nsp8-HF | addgene full sequence | sequence record 307860 | Addgene NGS Result
TTGTGTGTTGGAGGTCGCTGAGTAGTGCGCGAGCAAAATTTAAGCTACAACAAGGCAAGGCTTGACCGAC
AATTGCATGAAGAATCTGCTTAGGGTTAGGCGTTTTGCGCTGCTTCGCGATGTACGGGCCAGATATACGC
GTTGACATTGATTATTGACTAGTTATTAATAGTAATCAATTACGGGGTCATTAGTTCATAGCCCATATAT
GGAGTTCCGCGTTACATAACTTACGGTAAATGGCCCGCCTGGCTGACCGCCCAACGACCCCCGCCCATTG
ACGTCAATAATGACGTATGTTCCCATAGTAACGCCAATAGGGACTTTCCATTGACGTCAATGGGTGGAGT
ATTTACGGTAAACTGCCCACTTGGCAGTACATCAAGTGTATCATATGCCAAGTACGCCCCCTATTGACGT
CAATGACGGTAAATGGCCCGCCTGGCATTATGCCCAGTACATGACCTTATGGGACTTTCCTACTTGGCAG
TACATCTACGTATTAGTCATCGCTATTACCATGGTGATGCGGTTTTGGCAGTACATCAATGGGCGTGGAT
AGCGGTTTGACTCACGGGGATTTCCAAGTCTCCACCCCATTGACGTCAATGGGAGTTTGTTTTGGCACCA
AAATCAACGGGACTTTCCAAAATGTCGTAACAACTCCGCCCCATTGACGCAAATGGGCGGTAGGCGTGTA
CGGTGGGAGGTCTATATAAGCAGAGCTCTCCCTATCAGTGATAGAGATCTCCCTATCAGTGATAGAGATC
GTCGACGAGCTCGTTTAGTGAACCGTCAGATCGCCTGGAGACGCCATCCACGCTGTTTTGACCTCCATAG
AAGACACCGGGACCGATCCAGCCTCCGGACTCTAGCGTTTAAACTTAAGCTTGGTACCGAGCTCGGATCC
GGGATGGCTATCGCGTCTGAGTTCTCCTCTCTGCCAAGTTACGCTGCATTTGCAACAGCGCAGGAAGCAT
ACGAACAGGCCGTTGCGAACGGCGACAGTGAAGTCGTACTGAAAAAACTTAAAAAGTCCCTTAATGTTGC
CAAGTCTGAGTTCGACCGCGACGCGGCCATGCAGAGGAAACTCGAGAAGATGGCTGATCAAGCCATGACT
CAAATGTATAAACAGGCCCGCTCAGAGGACAAGAGAGCCAAGGTAACGTCTGCTATGCAGACGATGCTGT
TCACAATGCTTAGAAAGCTTGATAATGATGCGCTTAATAATATCATCAATAATGCTAGAGACGGGTGCGT
CCCGCTCAATATCATTCCTCTGACGACGGCCGCTAAGTTGATGGTCGTGATCCCTGACTACAACACTTAT
AAGAACACCTGCGACGGAACTACCTTTACCTACGCGAGTGCGTTGTGGGAAATACAGCAAGTAGTGGATG
CAGACAGCAAGATAGTACAACTGAGCGAGATTTCTATGGACAACTCACCTAACCTGGCGTGGCCACTCAT
TGTCACTGCGTTGCGGGCCAATAGCGCGGTTAAACTTCAGGCATCGGGCGGACATCACCACCATCATCAC
CATCACGCCGCAGCCGCAGATTATAAAGATGACGATGACAAGTAGCTCGAGTCTAGAGGGCCCGTTTAAA
CCCGCTGATCAGCCTCGACTGTGCCTTCTAGTTGCCAGCCATCTGTTGTTTGCCCCTCCCCCGTGCCTTC
CTTGACCCTGGAAGGTGCCACTCCCACTGTCCTTTCCTAATAAAATGAGGAAATTGCATCGCATTGTCTG
AGTAGGTGTCATTCTATTCTGGGGGGTGGGGTGGGGCAGGACAGCAAGGGGGAGGATTGGGAAGACAATA
GCAGGCATGCTGGGGATGCGGTGGGCTCTATGGCTTCTGAGGCGGAAAGAACCAGCTGGGGCTCTAGGGG
GTATCCCC
[124 nt withheld, positions 1899-2022]
C
[91 nt withheld, positions 2024-2114]
AGGGTGATGGTTCACGTACCTAGAAGTTCCTATTCCGAAGTTCCTATTCTCTAGAAAGTATAGGAACTTC
CTTGGCCAAAAAGCCTGAACTCACCGCGACGTCTGTCGAGAAGTTTCTGATCGAAAAGTTCGACAGCGTC
TCCGACCTGATGCAGCTCTCGGAGGGCGAAGAATCTCGTGCTTTCAGCTTCGATGTAGGAGGGCGTGGAT
ATGTCCTGCGGGTAAATAGCTGCGCCGATGGTTTCTACAAAGATCGTTATGTTTATCGGCACTTTGCATC
GGCCGCGCTCCCGATTCCGGAAGTGCTTGACATTGGGGAATTCAGCGAGAGCCTGACCTATTGCATCTCC
CGCCGTGCACAGGGTGTCACGTTGCAAGACCTGCCTGAAACCGAACTGCCCGCTGTTCTGCAGCCGGTCG
CGGAGGCCATGGATGCGATCGCTGCGGCCGATCTTAGCCAGACGAGCGGGTTCGGCCCATTCGGACCGCA
AGGAATCGGTCAATACACTACATGGCGTGATTTCATATGCGCGATTGCTGATCCCCATGTGTATCACTGG
CAAACTGTGATGGACGACACCGTCAGTGCGTCCGTCGCGCAGGCTCTCGATGAGCTGATGCTTTGGGCCG
AGGACTGCCCCGAAGTCCGGCACCTCGTGCACGCGGATTTCGGCTCCAACAATGTCCTGACGGACAATGG
CCGCATAACAGCGGTCATTGACTGGAGCGAGGCGATGTTCGGGGATTCCCAATACGAGGTCGCCAACATC
TTCTTCTGGAGGCCGTGGTTGGCTTGTATGGAGCAGCAGACGCGCTACTTCGAGCGGAGGCATCCGGAGC
TTGCAGGATCGCCGCGGCTCCGGGCGTATATGCTCCGCATTGGTCTTGACCAACTCTATCAGAGCTTGGT
TGACGGCAATTTCGATGATGCAGCTTGGGCGCAGGGTCGATGCGACGCAATCGTCCGATCCGGAGCCGGG
ACTGTCGGGCGTACACAAATCGCCCGCAGAAGCGCGGCCGTCTGGACCGATGGCTGTGTAGAAGTACTCG
CCGATAGTGGAAACCGACGCCCCAGCACTCGTCCGAGGGCAAAGGAATAGCACGTACTACGAGATTTCGA
TTCCACCGCCGCCTTCTATGAAAGGTTGGGCTTCGGAATCGTTTTCCGGGACGCCGGCTGGATGATCCTC
CAGCGCGGGGATCTCATGCTGGAGTTCTTCGCCCACCCCAACTTGTTTATTGCAGCTTATAATGGTTACA
AATAAAGCAATAGCATCACAAATTTCACAAATAAAGCATTTTTTTCACTGCATTCTAGTTGTGGTTTGTC
CAAACTCATCAATGTATCTTATCATGTCTGTATACCGTCGACCTCTAGCTAGAGCTTGGCGTAATCATGG
TCATAGCTGTTTCCTGTGTGAAATTGTTATCCGCTCACAATTCCACACAACATACGAGCCGGAAGCATAA
AGTGTAAAGCCTGGGGTGCCTAATGAGTGAGCTAACTCACATTAATTGCGTTGCGCTCACTGCCCGCTTT
CCAGTCGGGAAACCTGTCGTGCCAGCTGCATTAATGAATCGGCCAACGCGCGGGGAGAGGCGGTTTGCGT
ATTGGGCGCTCTTCCGCTTCCTCGCTCACTGACTCGCTGCGCTCGGTCGTTCGGCTGCGGCGAGCGGTAT
CAGCTCACTCAAAGGCGGTAATACGGTTATCCACAGAATCAGGGGATAACGCAGGAAAGAACATGTGAGC
AAAAGGCCAGCAAAAGGCCAGGAACCGTAAAAAGGCCGCGTTGCTGGCGTTTTTCCATAGGCTCCGCCCC
CCTGACGAGCATCACAAAAATCGACGCTCAAGTCAGAGGTGGCGAAACCCGACAGGACTATAAAGATACC
AGGCGTTTCCCCCTGGAAGCTCCCTCGTGCGCTCTCCTGTTCCGACCCTGCCGCTTACCGGATACCTGTC
CGCCTTTCTCCCTTCGGGAAGCGTGGCGCTTTCTCATAGCTCACGCTGTAGGTATCTCAGTTCGGTGTAG
GTCGTTCGCTCCAAGCTGGGCTGTGTGCACGAACCCCCCGTTCAGCCCGACCGCTGCGCCTTATCCGGTA
ACTATCGTCTTGAGTCCAACCCGGTAAGACACGACTTATCGCCACTGGCAGCAGCCACTGGTAACAGGAT
TAGCAGAGCGAGGTATGTAGGCGGTGCTACAGAGTTCTTGAAGTGGTGGCCTAACTACGGCTACACTAGA
AGAACAGTATTTGGTATCTGCGCTCTGCTGAAGCCAGTTACCTTCGGAAAAAGAGTTGGTAGCTCTTGAT
CCGGCAAACAAACCACCGCTGGTAGCGGTGGTTTTTTTGTTTGCAAGCAGCAGATTACGCGCAGAAAAAA
AGGATCTCAAGAAGATCCTTTGATCTTTTCTACGGGGTCTGACGCTCAGTGGAACGAAAACTCACGTTAA
GGGATTTTGGTCATGAGATTATCAAAAAGGATCTTCACCTAGATCCTTTTAAATTAAAAATGAAGTTTTA
AATCAATCTAAAGTATATATGAGTAAACTTGGTCTGACAGTTACCAATGCTTAATCAGTGAGGCACCTAT
CTCAGCGATCTGTCTATTTCGTTCATCCATAGTTGCCTGACTCCCCGTCGTGTAGATAACTACGATACGG
GAGGGCTTACCATCTGGCCCCAGTGCTGCAATGATACCGCGAGACCCACGCTCACCGGCTCCAGATTTAT
CAGCAATAAACCAGCCAGCCGGAAGGGCCGAGCGCAGAAGTGGTCCTGCAACTTTATCCGCCTCCATCCA
GTCTATTAATTGTTGCCGGGAAGCTAGAGTAAGTAGTTCGCCAGTTAATAGTTTGCGCAACGTTGTTGCC
ATTGCTACAGGCATCGTGGTGTCACGCTCGTCGTTTGGTATGGCTTCATTCAGCTCCGGTTCCCAACGAT
CAAGGCGAGTTACATGATCCCCCATGTTGTGCAAAAAAGCGGTTAGCTCCTTCGGTCCTCCGATCGTTGT
CAGAAGTAAGTTGGCCGCAGTGTTATCACTCATGGTTATGGCAGCACTGCATAATTCTCTTACTGTCATG
CCATCCGTAAGATGCTTTTCTGTGACTGGTGAGTACTCAACCAAGTCATTCTGAGAATAGTGTATGCGGC
GACCGAGTTGCTCTTGCCCGGCGTCAATACGGGATAATACCGCGCCACATAGCAGAACTTTAAAAGTGCT
CATCATTGGAAAACGTTCTTCGGGGCGAAAACTCTCAAGGATCTTACCGCTGTTGAGATCCAGTTCGATG
TAACCCACTCGTGCACCCAACTGATCTTCAGCATCTTTTACTTTCACCAGCGTTTCTGGGTGAGCAAAAA
CAGGAAGGCAAAATGCCGCAAAAAAGGGAATAAGGGCGACACGGAAATGTTGAATACTCATACTCTTCCT
TTTTCAATATTATTGAAGCATTTATCAGGGTTATTGTCTCATGAGCGGATACATATTTGAATGTATTTAG
AAAAATAAACAAATAGGGGTTCCGCGCACATTTCCCCGAAAAGTGCCACCTGACGTCGACGGATCGGGAG
ATCTCCCGATCCCCTATGGTGCACTCTCAGTACAATCTGCTCTGATGCCGCATAGTTAAGCCAGTATCTG
CTCCCTGC
Features (pLannotate 1.2.2; 21 found; start..end, strand, type, name):
    144..523     +  enhancer       CMV enhancer: human cytomegalovirus immediate early enhancer
    524..727     +  promoter       CMV promoter: human cytomegalovirus (CMV) immediate early promoter
    729..748     +  promoter       PLtetO-1 promoter (fragment): modified phage lambda PL promoter with tet operator sites (Lutz and Bujard, 1997)
    750..769     +  promoter       PLtetO-1 promoter (fragment): modified phage lambda PL promoter with tet operator sites (Lutz and Bujard, 1997)
    777..810     +  promoter       TRE3GV promoter (fragment): 3rd-generation Tet-responsive promoter that can be activated by binding of Tet-On® 3G, optimized for retroviral and lentiviral vectors
    917..1510    +  CDS            R1A_SARS2 (fragment): Experimental evidence at protein level: Swiss-Prot protein existence level 1. [Non-structural protein 10]: Plays a pivotal role in viral transcription by stimulating both nsp14 3'-5' exoribonuclease and nsp16 2'-O-methyltransferase activities. Therefore plays an essential role in viral mRNAs cap methylation. From Severe acute respiratory syndrome coronavirus 2 (2019-nCoV) (SARS-CoV-2).
   1629..1853    +  polyA_signal   bGH poly(A) signal: bovine growth hormone polyadenylation signal
   1857..1878    +  promoter       SV40 promoter (fragment): SV40 enhancer and early promoter
   1899..2132    +  rep_origin     f1 ori (fragment) (sequence partly withheld): f1 bacteriophage origin of replication; arrow indicates direction of (+) strand synthesis
   2137..2184    +  protein_bind   FRT: FLP-mediated recombination occurs in the 8-bp core sequence TCTAGAAA (Turan and Bode, 2011). FLP recombinase from the Saccharomyces cerevisiae 2μ plasmid
   2192..3214    +  CDS            HygR: aminoglycoside phosphotransferase from E. coli; aph(4)-Ia; confers resistance to hygromycin
   3224..3349    +  CDS            ble (fragment): BLE_KLEPN - Experimental evidence at protein level: Swiss-Prot protein existence level 1. Binding protein with a strong affinity to the bleomycin family of antibiotics. Binds to CL990; an antimitotic-antibiotic compound. From Klebsiella pneumoniae.
   3344..3465    +  polyA_signal   SV40 poly(A) signal: SV40 polyadenylation signal
   3538..3554    -  protein_bind   lac operator: The lac repressor binds to the lac operator to inhibit transcription in E. coli. This inhibition can be relieved by adding lactose or isopropyl-β-D-thiogalactopyranoside (IPTG). lac repressor encoded by lacI
   3562..3592    -  promoter       lac promoter: promoter for the E. coli lac operon
   3607..3628    -  protein_bind   CAP binding site: CAP binding activates transcription in the presence of cAMP. E. coli catabolite activator protein
   3641..3733    -  CDS            lacI (fragment): lac repressor; lacI; The lac repressor binds to the lac operator to inhibit transcription in E. coli. This inhibition can be relieved by adding lactose or isopropyl-β-D-thiogalactopyranoside (IPTG).
   3916..4504    -  rep_origin     ori: high-copy-number ColE1/pMB1/pBR322/pUC origin of replication
   4675..5535    -  CDS            AmpR: β-lactamase; bla; confers resistance to ampicillin, carbenicillin, and related antibiotics
   5536..5640    -  promoter       AmpR promoter: bla
   5699..5751    -  misc_feature   bom (fragment): basis of mobility region from pBR322
