[The description below was written by a language model from this plasmid's Addgene catalogue record and pLannotate feature annotations shown in this document.]
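Description:
pcDNA5-FRT-TO-Nsp8-HF is a mammalian expression plasmid of about 5.8 kb built on the commercial pcDNA5-FRT-TO backbone. It is designed for tetracycline-regulated expression of SARS-CoV-2 non-structural protein 8 (Nsp8) and for site-specific integration into a host cell genome. In E. coli it is maintained at high copy through a ColE1/pUC-type origin and selected with ampicillin via the β-lactamase gene. A partial f1 origin and remnants of lac regulatory sequences are also annotated in the backbone.

The expression cassette is driven by the human CMV immediate-early enhancer and promoter, followed directly by short tet operator sequences, which the annotation software labels as fragments of PLtetO-1 and TRE3G promoters. In cells that produce the Tet repressor, these operators keep transcription off until tetracycline or doxycycline is added. Downstream lies a codon-optimized open reading frame of roughly 600 nt that matches a segment of the ORF1a polyprotein. The automated annotation text describes Nsp10 function, but this is generic polyprotein boilerplate, and the catalogue identifies the insert as Nsp8. The protein carries a C-terminal His8-Flag tandem tag, which is not separately annotated in the feature table, and the cassette ends with the bGH polyadenylation signal.

An FRT site sits immediately upstream of a hygromycin resistance gene, which is followed by an SV40 poly(A) signal. No complete promoter is annotated in front of this gene. FLP-mediated recombination into a genomic FRT docking site in a compatible host line is therefore expected to supply the elements needed for hygromycin resistance, allowing selection of single-copy integrants. The tandem tag suits affinity purification and detection, and the associated publication presents the vector as one of a set for regulated expression of SARS-CoV-2 proteins implicated in RNA metabolism.
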