Addgene plasmid #157696: pcDNA5-FRT-TO-Nsp8-HF
Purpose: mammalian expression of C-terminally His8-Flag tagged SARS-CoV-2 Nsp8 under control of a tetracycline-inducible promoter
Depositing lab: David Tollervey. Depositing organization: University of Edinburgh. Publication: Integrative vectors for regulated expression of SARS-CoV-2 proteins implicated in RNA metabolism. Bresson S, Robertson N, Sani E, Turowski TW, Shchepachev V, Kompauerova M, Spanos C, Helwak A, Tollervey D. Wellcome Open Res. 2020 Nov 3;5:261. doi: 10.12688/wellcomeopenres.16322.1. eCollection 2020. PubMed 33313418.
Backbone
  Vector backbone: pcDNA5-FRT-TO
  Backbone manufacturer: Thermo Fisher
  Vector type: Mammalian Expression
  Selectable markers: Hygromycin
Growth in bacteria
  Bacterial resistance: Ampicillin, 100 μg/mL
  Growth temperature: 37°C
  Growth strain: DH5alpha
  Copy number: High Copy
Gene/Insert
  Gene/Insert name: Nsp8-HF
  Species: SARS-CoV-2
  Mutation: codon optimized
  Entrez Gene: ORF1ab (a.k.a. GU280_gp01)
  Tag / fusion protein: His8-Flag (C terminal on backbone)
  Cloning method: Restriction Enzyme; 5′ cloning site Unknown (unknown if destroyed); 3′ cloning site Unknown (unknown if destroyed)
Resource information
  A portion of this plasmid was derived from a plasmid made by: IDT
Terms and licenses: Academic/Nonprofit Terms; Industry Terms
How to cite: pcDNA5-FRT-TO-Nsp8-HF was a gift from David Tollervey (Addgene plasmid # 157696 ; http://n2t.net/addgene:157696 ; RRID:Addgene_157696)
